Addgene plasmid #199955: YP14
Purpose: Yeast/E coli shuttle vector expressing GFP from synthetic yeast promoter 14
Depositing lab: Farren Isaacs. Depositing organization: Yale University. Publication: Cross-kingdom expression of synthetic genetic elements promotes discovery of metabolites in the human microbiome. Patel JR, Oh J, Wang S, Crawford JM, Isaacs FJ. Cell. 2022 Apr 28;185(9):1487-1505.e14. doi: 10.1016/j.cell.2022.03.008. Epub 2022 Apr 1. PubMed 35366417.
Backbone
  Vector backbone: pRCVS6H
  Vector type: Yeast Expression
  Selectable markers: Hygromycin
Growth in bacteria
  Bacterial resistance: Ampicillin, 100 μg/mL
  Growth temperature: 37°C
  Growth strain: BL21
  Copy number: Low Copy
Gene/Insert
  Gene/Insert name: GFP
  Species: Synthetic
  Cloning method: Gibson Cloning
Terms and licenses: Academic/Nonprofit Terms; Industry Terms: Not Available to Industry
How to cite: YP14 was a gift from Farren Isaacs (Addgene plasmid # 199955 ; http://n2t.net/addgene:199955 ; RRID:Addgene_199955)
