[The description below was written by a language model from this plasmid's Addgene catalogue record and pLannotate feature annotations shown in this document.]
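Description:
YP14 is a 5.7 kb yeast/E. coli shuttle vector built on the pRCVS6H backbone that expresses a green fluorescent reporter from a synthetic yeast promoter designated number 14. In bacteria it is maintained through a ColE1/pUC-type origin and selected with ampicillin via the β-lactamase gene and its native promoter. The catalogue lists it as low copy, although the annotated origin is of the type usually described as high copy. In Saccharomyces cerevisiae the plasmid replicates through ARS1 and segregates through CEN4, both annotated as fragments. This centromeric arrangement normally keeps a plasmid at roughly one or a few copies per cell, which suits quantitative comparison of promoter strength. Yeast selection relies on the hphMX6 cassette, which confers hygromycin resistance and ends in the Ashbya gossypii TEF terminator.

The payload is a simple reporter unit. The catalogue names the insert as a synthetic GFP, introduced by Gibson assembly. The automated annotation matches the open reading frame to mUkG, a constitutively fluorescent green protein derived from the soft coral Sarcophyton, so the reporter may not be an Aequorea-type GFP. The coding sequence is followed by the S. cerevisiae CYC1 terminator. The synthetic promoter itself is not annotated in the feature table, but it presumably lies in the short unannotated stretch just upstream of the reporter. A T7 promoter sits at the end of the circular sequence, upstream of this region and in the same orientation. This fits with the recorded BL21 growth strain, although the record does not state its role.

Judging from the associated work on cross-kingdom expression of synthetic genetic elements, YP14 appears to be one of a numbered series of promoter-reporter constructs in which fluorescence output characterises promoter activity in yeast.
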