Features (pLannotate 1.2.2; 11 found; start..end, strand, type, name):
    189..857     +  CDS            mUkG: mUkG is a basic (constitutively fluorescent) green fluorescent protein published in 2008, derived from Sarcophyton sp.. It has moderate acid sensitivity.
    912..1101    +  terminator     CYC1 terminator: S. cerevisiae CYC1; transcription terminator for CYC1
   1341..2916    +  gene           hphMX6: yeast selectable marker conferring hygromycin resistance
   2719..2916    +  terminator     TEF terminator: Ashbya gossypii TEF terminator
   3031..3619    -  rep_origin     ori: high-copy-number ColE1/pMB1/pBR322/pUC origin of replication
   3790..4650    -  CDS            AmpR: β-lactamase; bla; confers resistance to ampicillin, carbenicillin, and related antibiotics
   4651..4755    -  promoter       AmpR promoter: bla
   4782..4832    +  misc_feature   bom (fragment): basis of mobility region from pBR322
   4961..5130    -  misc_feature   CEN4 (fragment): S. cerevisiae CEN4 centromere
   5131..5557    +  rep_origin     ARS1 (fragment): S. cerevisiae autonomously replicating sequence ARS1
   5663..5681    +  promoter       T7 promoter: promoter for bacteriophage T7 RNA polymerase
>Addgene plasmid #199955 | YP14 | addgene full sequence | sequence record 405030 | Addgene NGS Result
GTCTCTATCTTAATCGTACCGCGCCACAGAGGGGCGGGGGCGGTGCCTCCTTGAAAAGTTATTAGCGACG
AGTAAATCCTCAACGTATAAAAGGGCCTTGGTCTGAAACTCCTGCGTCTCGCGTTTTTAAAGACTTATAC
AAGAAGTTTTTAACTAAGTAACTTAAAGAGGAGAAAGGTACCATGGTCAGTGTCATCAAAGAAGAAATGA
AGATCAAGTTGCACATGGAAGGTAACGTTAATGGTCATGCCTTTGTTATTGAAGGTGATGGTAAAGGTAA
ACCATACGATGGTACTCAAACTTTGAACTTGACTGTCAAAGAAGGTGCTCCATTGCCATTCTCTTACGAT
ATTTTGACTAACGCCTTCCAATACGGTAATAGAGCTTTTACTAAGTACCCAGCCGATATCCCAGATTACT
TTAAGCAAACTTTTCCAGAAGGTTACTCCTGGGAAAGAACTATGTCTTACGAAGATAACGCTATCTGCAA
CGTCAGATCCGAAATTTCTATGGAAGGTGATTGCTTCATCTACAAGATCAGATTCGATGGTAAGAACTTT
CCACCAAATGGTCCAGTCATGCAAAAAAAGACTTTGAAGTGGGAACCATCCACCGAAATGATGTATGTTA
GAGATGGTTTCTTGATGGGTGATGTCAATATGGCTTTGTTGTTGGAAGGTGGTGGTCATCATAGATGTGA
TTTCAAGACTTCTTACAAGGCCAAGAAGGTTGTTCAATTGCCAGATGCTCATAAGATCGATCACAGAATC
GAAATCTTGTCCCACGATAGAGATTACTCCAAGGTTAAGTTGTACGAAAACGCTGTTGCTAGAAACTCTT
TGTTGCCATCTCAAGCTTCTAAGTAACATGTAATTAGTTATGTCACGCTTACATTCACGCCCTCCCCCCA
CATCCGCTCTAACCGAAAAGGAAGGAGTTAGACAACCTGAAGTCTAGGTCCCTATTTATTTTTTTATAGT
TATGTTAGTATTAAGAACGTTATTTATATTTCAAATTTTTCTTTTTTTTCTGTACAGACGCGTGTACGCA
TGTAACATTATACTGAAAACCTTGCTTGAGAAGGTTTTGGGACGCTCGAAGGCTTTGTGGAGGTCGACAC
GAGCGACTGAGTTCGGACGTCACGACCTGCCTGGATATCGTGCACCGCTCGTGCACTGACGTCATGATCG
ACGAGTCGCACAGAGGCCTCTGACACTGACTCGACCTGACTAGCGTCGAGCAGTGACGACCTGCCCGGGC
ACAGCAACTGTGCCACTCGTCTGATCCGTCGTCCCATCGGCTGAATCGATGCCTCGTCCCCGCCGGGTCA
CCCGGCCAGCGACATGGAGGCCCAGAATACCCTCCTTGACAGTCTTGACGTGCGCAGCTCAGGGGCATGA
TGTGACTGTCGCCCGTACATTTAGCCCATACATCCCCATGTATAATCATTTGCATCCATACATTTTGATG
GCCGCACGGCGCGAAGCAAAAATTACGGCACCTCGCTGCAGACCTGCGAGCAGGGAAACGCTCCCCTCAC
AGACGCGTTGAATTGTCCCCACGCCGCGCCCCTGTAGAGAAATATAAAAGGTTAGGATTTGCCACTGAGG
TTCTTCTTTCATATACTTCCTTTTAAAATCTTGCTAGGATACAGTTCTCACATCACATCCGAACATAAAC
AACCATGGGTAAAAAGCCTGAACTCACCGCGACGTCTGTCGAGAAGTTTCTGATCGAAAAGTTCGACAGC
GTCTCCGACCTGATGCAGCTCTCGGAGGGCGAAGAATCTCGTGCTTTCAGCTTCGATGTAGGAGGGCGTG
GATATGTCCTGCGGGTAAATAGCTGCGCCGATGGTTTCTACAAAGATCGTTATGTTTATCGGCACTTTGC
ATCGGCCGCGCTCCCGATTCCGGAAGTGCTTGACATTGGGGAGTTCAGCGAGAGCCTGACCTATTGCATC
TCCCGCCGTGCACAGGGTGTCACGTTGCAAGACCTGCCTGAAACCGAACTGCCCGCTGTTCTGCAGCCGG
TCGCGGAGGCCATGGATGCGATCGCTGCGGCCGATCTTAGCCAGACGAGCGGGTTCGGCCCATTCGGACC
GCAAGGAATCGGTCAATACACTACATGGCGTGATTTCATATGCGCGATTGCTGATCCCCATGTGTATCAC
TGGCAAACTGTGATGGACGACACCGTCAGTGCGTCCGTCGCGCAGGCTCTCGATGAGCTGATGCTTTGGG
CCGAGGACTGCCCCGAAGTCCGGCACCTCGTGCACGCGGATTTCGGCTCCAACAATGTCCTGACGGACAA
TGGCCGCATAACAGCGGTCATTGACTGGAGCGAGGCGATGTTCGGGGATTCCCAATACGAGGTCGCCAAC
ATCTTCTTCTGGAGGCCGTGGTTGGCTTGTATGGAGCAACAGACGCGCTACTTCGAGCGGAGGCATCCGG
AGCTTGCAGGATCGCCGCGGCTCCGGGCGTATATGCTCCGCATTGGTCTTGACCAACTCTATCAGAGCTT
GGTTGACGGCAATTTCGATGATGCAGCTTGGGCGCAGGGTCGATGCGACGCAATCGTCCGATCCGGAGCC
GGGACTGTCGGGCGTACACAAATCGCCCGCAGAAGCGCGGCCGTCTGGACCGATGGCTGTGTAGAAGTAC
TCGCCGATAGTGGAAACCGACGCCCCAGCACTCGTCCGAGGGCAAAGGAATAATCAGTACTGACAATAAA
AAGATTCTTGTTTTCAAGAACTTGTCATTTGTATAGTTTTTTTATATTGTAGTTGTTCTATTTTAATCAA
ATGTTAGCGTGATTTATATTTTTTTTCGCCTCGACATCATCTGCCCAGATGCGAAGTTAAGTGCGCAGAA
AGTAATATCATGCGTCAATCGTATGTGAATGCTGGTCGCTATACTGCTATCGATGTGGCAGTGCGTCCAG
CTCAGTCAGACTCAGTCCTGGTGTCGTCAGCCTGTGAGCAAAAGGCCAGCAAAAGGCCAGGAACCGTAAA
AAGGCCGCGTTGCTGGCGTTTTTCCATAGGCTCCGCCCCCCTGACGAGCATCACAAAAATCGACGCTCAA
GTCAGAGGTGGCGAAACCCGACAGGACTATAAAGATACCAGGCGTTTCCCCCTGGAAGCTCCCTCGTGCG
CTCTCCTGTTCCGACCCTGCCGCTTACCGGATACCTGTCCGCCTTTCTCCCTTCGGGAAGCGTGGCGCTT
TCTCATAGCTCACGCTGTAGGTATCTCAGTTCGGTGTAGGTCGTTCGCTCCAAGCTGGGCTGTGTGCACG
AACCCCCCGTTCAGCCCGACCGCTGCGCCTTATCCGGTAACTATCGTCTTGAGTCCAACCCGGTAAGACA
CGACTTATCGCCACTGGCAGCAGCCACTGGTAACAGGATTAGCAGAGCGAGGTATGTAGGCGGTGCTACA
GAGTTCTTGAAGTGGTGGCCTAACTACGGCTACACTAGAAGAACAGTATTTGGTATCTGCGCTCTGCTGA
AGCCAGTTACCTTCGGAAAAAGAGTTGGTAGCTCTTGATCCGGCAAACAAACCACCGCTGGTAGCGGTGG
TTTTTTTGTTTGCAAGCAGCAGATTACGCGCAGAAAAAAAGGATCTCAAGAAGATCCTTTGATCTTTTCT
ACGGGGTCTGACGCTCAGTGGAACGAAAACTCACGTTAAGGGATTTTGGTCATGAGATTATCAAAAAGGA
TCTTCACCTAGATCCTTTTAAATTAAAAATGAAGTTTTAAATCAATCTAAAGTATATATGAGTAAACTTG
GTCTGACAGTTACCAATGCTTAATCAGTGAGGCACCTATCTCAGCGATCTGTCTATTTCGTTCATCCATA
GTTGCCTGACTCCCCGTCGTGTAGATAACTACGATACGGGAGGGCTTACCATCTGGCCCCAGTGCTGCAA
TGATACCGCGAGACCCACGCTCACCGGCTCCAGATTTATCAGCAATAAACCAGCCAGCCGGAAGGGCCGA
GCGCAGAAGTGGTCCTGCAACTTTATCCGCCTCCATCCAGTCTATTAATTGTTGCCGGGAAGCTAGAGTA
AGTAGTTCGCCAGTTAATAGTTTGCGCAACGTTGTTGCCATTGCTACAGGCATCGTGGTGTCACGCTCGT
CGTTTGGTATGGCTTCATTCAGCTCCGGTTCCCAACGATCAAGGCGAGTTACATGATCCCCCATGTTGTG
CAAAAAAGCGGTTAGCTCCTTCGGTCCTCCGATCGTTGTCAGAAGTAAGTTGGCCGCAGTGTTATCACTC
ATGGTTATGGCAGCACTGCATAATTCTCTTACTGTCATGCCATCCGTAAGATGCTTTTCTGTGACTGGTG
AGTACTCAACCAAGTCATTCTGAGAATAGTGTATGCGGCGACCGAGTTGCTCTTGCCCGGCGTCAATACG
GGATAATACCGCGCCACATAGCAGAACTTTAAAAGTGCTCATCATTGGAAAACGTTCTTCGGGGCGAAAA
CTCTCAAGGATCTTACCGCTGTTGAGATCCAGTTCGATGTAACCCACTCGTGCACCCAACTGATCTTCAG
CATCTTTTACTTTCACCAGCGTTTCTGGGTGAGCAAAAACAGGAAGGCAAAATGCCGCAAAAAAGGGAAT
AAGGGCGACACGGAAATGTTGAATACTCATACTCTTCCTTTTTCAATATTATTGAAGCATTTATCAGGGT
TATTGTCTCATGAGCGGATACATATTTGAATGTATTTAGAAAAATAAACAAATAGGGGTTCCGCGCACAT
TTCCCCGAAAAGTGCCACCTGATGCGGTGTGAAATACCGCACAGATGCGTAAGGAGAAAATACCGCATCA
GGGTCAGTCACAGTGGAGCCTAGCACTCACTCAGCGTGACGGCTCAGAGCAGAATTCACGAGCCAGAAAT
AGTAACTTTTGCCTAAATCACAAATTGCAAAATTTAATTGCTTGCAAAAGGTCACATGCTTATAATCAAC
TTTTTTAAAAATTTAAAATACTTTTTTATTTTTTATTTTTAAACATAAATGAAATAATTTATTTATTGTT
TATGATTACCGAAACATAAAACCTGCTCAAGAAAAAGAAACTGTTTTGTCCTTGGAAAAAAAGCACTACC
TAGGAGCGGCCAAAATGCCGGCTTACATTTTATGTTAGCTGGTGGACTGACGCCAGAAAATGTTGGTGAT
GCGCTTAGATTAAATGGCGTTATTGGTGTTGATGTAAGCGGAGGTGTGGAGACAAATGGTGTAAAAGACT
CTAACAAAATAGCAAATTTCGTCAAAAATGCTAAGAAATAGGTTATTACTGAGTAGTATTTATTTAAGTA
TTGTTTGTGCACTTGCCTGCAAGCCTTTTGAAAAGCAAGCATAAAAGATCTAAACATAAAATCTGTAAAA
TAACAAGATGTAAAGATAATGCTAAATCATTTGGCTTTTTGATTGATTGTACAGGAAAATATACATCGCA
GGGGGTTGACTTTTACCATTTCACCGCAATGGAATTAAACTTGTTGAAGAGAATGTTCACAGGCGCATAC
GCTACAATGACCCGATTCTTGCTAGCCGAATTCCAGTCAGGCTGCTAGCACCAGAGCTACGTGACCGCAG
GACTAGCTCCAGCTGAGCGACACGCGAACAGGTGTAGAGTCAGTCGTGCTGCAAGGTCGCACTAATACGA
CTCACTATAGGG
