>Addgene plasmid #199955 | YP14 | depositor partial sequence | sequence record 387762 | Promoter Sequence
GTCTCTATCTTAATCGTACCGCGCCACAGAGGGGCGGGGGCGGTGCCTCCTTGAAAAGTTATTAGCGACG
AGTAAATCCTCAACGTATAAAAGGGCCTTGGTCTGAAACTCCTGCGTCTCGCGTTTTTAAAGACTTATAC
AAGAAGTTTTTAACTAAGTAA
